>Addgene plasmid #44624 | KFS2MT | addgene partial sequence | sequence record 63272 | T7 5'-TAATACGACTCACTATAGGG-3'
CTCTAGAGTCGACCTGCAGCCCAAGCTTAGCAATAACAGTAAAAGGCAGTACATAGCTTGTTGACTCCAC
ATACTTTATTATAAAATACTGCCCAACTTGACAGTTCTGGAATCCAGTGGGGGAATATAAAGGTGAAAGC
AGGAGAGACCCCTCTGACTGGAACCTCTTACCTCCCAGAAGCCTTGTATGCAAAACCAGTGGGCATTCAT
TTGTATGTTATTTTGCATCCCGTTTGCCTCCCAGCCTTCAGCAGGCCCCGACCCTCCCCTGGCCAGCTTC
CACCCTGACTGCCCCCTGGCTGGCTCCCATTGAGCACTGTGGGGCTCTCCCCACCATTAGGTGACAGATC
AGGAACAATCCAGGCTCAGGCTCTTTATCTGTGCTCTGCCTCCCACCTGGCAGGTCCACTGGCCAGGCTT
TTCCAGGGTCCCTTCTCTCCCAGGTCTGCCCTACTATTTGTCCTCCCCTTCCCCCTCAGCTGGTAGCTCG
ATAAGAATCAATAGGTCCACTCCAGAGCAAAGAACACAGCCAAATGTGTCATACCAGGCCCTGCCAGAAA
AACGAGCTGCTGGAGCTGACAAACTTGAAGGCCAAACACCTAAGGGTTCCCCCCAACACTTCATTCAGCA
GGGATGGTCATTCAGCTTCAGGGGGCAGGCAGCATGAAAGCCTCCCTACCTCCATCCTTCTCACACAGAG
GCTGGGGAGAGCATCTTGGAGGATGCAGTCCCCTGGGGCCAG
