>Addgene plasmid #44624 | KFS2MT | addgene partial sequence | sequence record 63877 | IRES-F 5'-TGGCTCTCCTCAAGCGTATT-3'
GTACCCCATTGTATGGGATCTGATCTGGGGCCTCGGTGCACATGCTTTACATGTGTTTAGTCGAGGTTAA
AAAAACGTCTAGGCCCCCCGAACCGCGGGGACGTGGTTTTCCTTTGAAAACACGATGATAATATGGATAG
AGTTCTGAGCAGAGCTGACAAAGAAAGGCTGCTAGAACTTCTAAAACTTCCCAGACAACTATGGGGGGAT
TTTGGAAGAATGCAGCAGGCATATAAGCAGCAGTCACTGCTACTGCACCCAGACAAAGGTGGAAGCCATG
CCTTAATGCAGGAATTGAACAGTCTCTGGGGAACATTTAAAACTGAAGTATACAATCTGAGAATGAATCT
AGGAGGAACCGGCTTCCAGGTAAGAAGGCTACATGCGGATGGGTGGAATCTAAGTACCAAAGACACCTTT
GGTGATAGATACTACCAGCGGTTCTGCAGAATGCCTCTTACCTGCCTAGTAAATGTTAAATACAGCTCAT
GTAGTTGTATATTATGCCTGCTTAGAAAGCAACATAGAGAGCTCAAAGACAAATGTGATGCCAGGTGCCT
AGTACTTGGAGAATGTTTTTGTCTTGAATGTTACATGCAATGGTTTGGAACACCAACCCGAGATGTGCTG
AACCTGTATGCAGACTTCATTGCAAGCATGCCTATAGACTGGCTGGACCTGGATGTGCACAGCGTGTATA
ATCCAAAACGGCGGAGCGAGGAACTGAGGAGAGCGGCCACAGTCCACTACACGATGACTACTGGTCATTC
AGCTATGG
