>Addgene plasmid #44624 | KFS2MT | addgene partial sequence | sequence record 64605 | pCDH-rev 5'-GCATTCCTTTGGCGAGAG-3'
AGGGCCAGGTTTCCGGGCCCTCACATTGCCAAAAGACGGCAATATGGTGGAAAATAACATATAGACAAAC
GCACACCGGCCTTATTCCAAGCGGCTTCGGCCAGTAACGTTAGGGGGGGGGGAGGGAGAGGGGCCCGCGG
ACTAGTGGGGGCGGGGTACCCTGCTTCTGCTGGCTTAATGCCTCAGAACTTTGGTGTCATTGGTCTCAGA
CACCACTTTGCCATCCACTATCCGGCGGGTGGTGGTCTTTTGGATGGTTTGCATGGAGTTGCTGCTGTCC
AAGGCATCACCAAGACTGTAACAGAAGACCAAGCCCAAGTTATAAACAGCCCCGTGGAGTAGAAGGGAGA
CAAGAAAGGTAGAGGGAAAAAGCCTCCTGACCTCTACCTTTATCTCCAAATCACCCTCAGCCTCTTCCTC
CAGAAAAGGGAAACTCAAGGCCAAACTTCATTTGCATACTAAGTACAGCTAGGGACAATACTTAGTTTGC
TTTCTTCAAGGGGGAGACCTCTGTAACTGTTACTCCCTTGAAGACACAGGAGCACCCACGGAGCAACGGC
CCAGTGCTCAGTGGATACCAGTGAACAGACACATGGGGTGCTTCCAAAAGCTCAGACTTTGGGGAGAAGT
GATCTCCTGATCCCAGCACGTGTGGGTAGGAGAGCCCCACTCACTTAAAGTCCTCGCCATCTTCCAGCAG
GCGGCGGTAGGTGGCGATCTCAGCCTCCAGCTTGACCTTGATGTTCAGCAGGGCCTCATACTCCTGGGCC
TGGCGCTGTCCCTCTGCCCGGGTCTGTGCCAGCTCTGACTCAAGGTGCAGC
