[The description below was written by a language model from this plasmid's Addgene catalogue record.]
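Description:
KFS2MT is a mouse transgene construct, catalogued under the "mouse targeting" vector type and built in the pGEM-1 cloning backbone. It is propagated in E. coli under ampicillin selection. The record gives the copy number as unknown. The Sp6 and T7 sequencing primers listed correspond to the phage promoter sites that flank the pGEM-1 cloning region. No feature table accompanies the entry, so the exact positions and sizes of the elements, and the restriction sites used for assembly, are not stated.

The payload is the human keratin 18 (KRT18) gene, derived from an earlier genomic K18 plasmid from the same laboratory and modified into a Cre-activated oncogene cassette. According to the depositor's comments, a trimer of polyadenylation signals flanked by loxP sites is placed within the K18 gene, followed by an IRES and the coding sequence for polyomavirus middle T antigen (PyMT). In the unrecombined state, the poly(A) trimer acts as a transcriptional stop, terminating the message prematurely. Cre recombinase excises this floxed stop element, allowing the K18 gene to be transcribed and spliced normally. The resulting bicistronic mRNA encodes K18, with PyMT translated as a second reading frame through the IRES. No separate promoter is named, so expression presumably relies on the regulatory sequences of the K18 gene itself, which is active in simple epithelia.

The associated publication concerns the differing sensitivity of mouse epithelial tissues to the middle T oncogene. This fits use of the construct to generate mice in which PyMT expression in K18-expressing epithelial cells is switched on conditionally by Cre.
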