Addgene plasmid #44624: KFS2MT
Depositing lab: Robert Oshima. Depositing organization: Sanford Burnham Prebys Medical Discovery Institute. Publication: Differential sensitivity of mouse epithelial tissues to the polyomavirus middle T oncogene. Cecena G, Wen F, Cardiff RD, Oshima RG. Am J Pathol. 2006 Jan;168(1):310-20. 10.2353/ajpath.2006.050443 PubMed 16400032.
Backbone
  Vector backbone: pGEM-1
  Vector type: Mouse Targeting
Growth in bacteria
  Bacterial resistance: Ampicillin, 100 μg/mL
  Growth temperature: 37°C
  Growth strain: DH5alpha
  Copy number: Unknown
Gene/Insert
  Gene/Insert name: keratin 18 gene
  Species: H. sapiens (human)
  Entrez Gene: KRT18 (a.k.a. CK-18, CYK18, K18)
  Tag / fusion protein: polyomavirus middle T antigen (PyMT)
  Cloning method: Restriction Enzyme; 5′ cloning site NA (unknown if destroyed); 3′ cloning site NA (unknown if destroyed)
  Sequencing primers: 5′ Sp6; 3′ T7
Terms and licenses: Academic/Nonprofit Terms; Industry Terms: Not Available to Industry
Depositor comments: K18 gene with trimer poly A signals flanked on both sides by two loxp seq., followed by IRES seq and PyMT gene. Cre removes termination sequences permitting K18 gene to be transcribed and spliced normally with PyMT gene being expressed from second translational reading frame. Human K18 gene from pGC1853 (Addgene #44619).
How to cite: KFS2MT was a gift from Robert Oshima (Addgene plasmid # 44624 ; http://n2t.net/addgene:44624 ; RRID:Addgene_44624)
